>Addgene plasmid #245943 | huADF S3A | addgene full sequence | sequence record 490031 | Addgene NGS Result
GACGGATCGGGAGATCTCCCGATCCCCTATGGTGCACTCTCAGTACAATCTGCTCTGATGCCGCATAGTT
AAGCCAGTATCTGCTCCCTGCTTGTGTGTTGGAGGTCGCTGAGTAGTGCGCGAGCAAAATTTAAGCTACA
ACAAGGCAAGGCTTGACCGACAATTGCATGAAGAATCTGCTTAGGGTTAGGCGTTTTGCGCTGCTTCGCG
ATGTACGGGCCAGATATACGCGTTGACATTGATTATTGACTAGTTATTAATAGTAATCAATTACGGGGTC
ATTAGTTCATAGCCCATATATGGAGTTCCGCGTTACATAACTTACGGTAAATGGCCCGCCTGGCTGACCG
CCCAACGACCCCCGCCCATTGACGTCAATAATGACGTATGTTCCCATAGTAACGCCAATAGGGACTTTCC
ATTGACGTCAATGGGTGGAGTATTTACGGTAAACTGCCCACTTGGCAGTACATCAAGTGTATCATATGCC
AAGTACGCCCCCTATTGACGTCAATGACGGTAAATGGCCCGCCTGGCATTATGCCCAGTACATGACCTTA
TGGGACTTTCCTACTTGGCAGTACATCTACGTATTAGTCATCGCTATTACCATGGTGATGCGGTTTTGGC
AGTACATCAATGGGCGTGGATAGCGGTTTGACTCACGGGGATTTCCAAGTCTCCACCCCATTGACGTCAA
TGGGAGTTTGTTTTGGCACCAAAATCAACGGGACTTTCCAAAATGTCGTAACAACTCCGCCCCATTGACG
CAAATGGGCGGTAGGCGTGTACGGTGGGAGGTCTATATAAGCAGAGCTCTCTGGCTAACTAGAGAACCCA
CTGCTTACTGGCTTATCGAAATTAATACGACTCACTATAGGGAGACCCAAGCTGGCTAGCGTTTAAACGG
GCCCTCTAGACTCGAGCGGCCGCCACTGTGCTGGATATCTGCAGAATTCACCACCATGGCCGCAGGAGTG
CAAGTAGCTGATGAAGTATGTCGCATTTTTTATGACATGAAAGTTCGTAAATGCTCCACACCAGAAGAAA
TCAAGAAAAGAAAGAAGGCTGTCATTTTTTGTCTCAGTGCAGACAAAAAGTGCATCATTGTAGAAGAAGG
CAAAGAGATCTTGGTTGGAGATGTTGGTGTAACCATAACTGATCCTTTCAAGCATTTTGTGGGAATGCTT
CCTGAAAAAGATTGTCGCTATGCTTTGTATGATGCAAGCTTTGAAACAAAAGAATCCAGAAAAGAAGAGT
TGATGTTTTTTTTGTGGGCACCAGAACTAGCACCTCTGAAAAGTAAAATGATCTATGCAAGCTCCAAGGA
TGCAATTAAAAAGAAATTTCAAGGCATAAAACATGAATGTCAAGCAAATGGACCAGAAGATCTCAATCGG
GCTTGTATTGCTGAAAAGTTAGGTGGATCCTTAATTGTAGCCTTTGAAGGATGCCCTGTGTAGAGATATC
GGTACCAAGCTTAAGTTTAAACCGCTGATCAGCCTCGACTGTGCCTTCTAGTTGCCAGCCATCTGTTGTT
TGCCCCTCCCCCGTGCCTTCCTTGACCCTGGAAGGTGCCACTCCCACTGTCCTTTCCTAATAAAATGAGG
AAATTGCATCGCATTGTCTGAGTAGGTGTCATTCTATTCTGGGGGGTGGGGTGGGGCAGGACAGCAAGGG
GGAGGATTGGGAAGACAATAGCAGGCATGCTGGGGATGCGGTGGGCTCTATGGCTTCTGAGGCGGAAAGA
ACCAGCTGGGGCTCTAGGGGGTATCCCC
[124 nt withheld, positions 1779-1902]
C
[91 nt withheld, positions 1904-1994]
A
[49 nt withheld, positions 1996-2044]
CCTTTGACGTTGGAGTCCACGTTCTTT
[37 nt withheld, positions 2072-2108]
ACCCTATCTCGGTCTATTCTTTTGATTTATAAGGGATTTTGCCGATTTCGGCCTATTGGTTAAAAAATGA
GCTGATTTAACAAAAATTTAACGCGAATTAATTCTGTGGAATGTGTGTCAGTTAGGGTGTGGAAAGTCCC
CAGGCTCCCCAGCAGGCAGAAGTATGCAAAGCATGCATCTCAATTAGTCAGCAACCAGGTGTGGAAAGTC
CCCAGGCTCCCCAGCAGGCAGAAGTATGCAAAGCATGCATCTCAATTAGTCAGCAACCATAGTCCCGCCC
CTAACTCCGCCCATCCCGCCCCTAACTCCGCCCAGTTCCGCCCATTCTCCGCCCCATGGCTGACTAATTT
TTTTTATTTATGCAGAGGCCGAGGCCGCCTCTGCCTCTGAGCTATTCCAGAAGTAGTGAGGAGGCTTTTT
TGGAGGCCTAGGCTTTTGCAAAAAGCTCCCGGGAGCTTGTATATCCATTTTCGGATCTGATCAAGAGACA
GGATGAGGATCGTTTCGCATGATTGAACAAGATGGATTGCACGCAGGTTCTCCGGCCGCTTGGGTGGAGA
GGCTATTCGGCTATGACTGGGCACAACAGACAATCGGCTGCTCTGATGCCGCCGTGTTCCGGCTGTCAGC
GCAGGGGCGCCCGGTTCTTTTTGTCAAGACCGACCTGTCCGGTGCCCTGAATGAACTGCAGGACGAGGCA
GCGCGGCTATCGTGGCTGGCCACGACGGGCGTTCCTTGCGCAGCTGTGCTCGACGTTGTCACTGAAGCGG
GAAGGGACTGGCTGCTATTGGGCGAAGTGCCGGGGCAGGATCTCCTGTCATCTCACCTTGCTCCTGCCGA
GAAAGTATCCATCATGGCTGATGCAATGCGGCGGCTGCATACGCTTGATCCGGCTACCTGCCCATTCGAC
CACCAAGCGAAACATCGCATCGAGCGAGCACGTACTCGGATGGAAGCCGGTCTTGTCGATCAGGATGATC
TGGACGAAGAGCATCAGGGGCTCGCGCCAGCCGAACTGTTCGCCAGGCTCAAGGCGCGCATGCCCGACGG
CGAGGATCTCGTCGTGACCCATGGCGATGCCTGCTTGCCGAATATCATGGTGGAAAATGGCCGCTTTTCT
GGATTCATCGACTGTGGCCGGCTGGGTGTGGCGGACCGCTATCAGGACATAGCGTTGGCTACCCGTGATA
TTGCTGAAGAGCTTGGCGGCGAATGGGCTGACCGCTTCCTCGTGCTTTACGGTATCGCCGCTCCCGATTC
GCAGCGCATCGCCTTCTATCGCCTTCTTGACGAGTTCTTCTGAGCGGGACTCTGGGGTTCGAAATGACCG
ACCAAGCGACGCCCAACCTGCCATCACGAGATTTCGATTCCACCGCCGCCTTCTATGAAAGGTTGGGCTT
CGGAATCGTTTTCCGGGACGCCGGCTGGATGATCCTCCAGCGCGGGGATCTCATGCTGGAGTTCTTCGCC
CACCCCAACTTGTTTATTGCAGCTTATAATGGTTACAAATAAAGCAATAGCATCACAAATTTCACAAATA
AAGCATTTTTTTCACTGCATTCTAGTTGTGGTTTGTCCAAACTCATCAATGTATCTTATCATGTCTGTAT
ACCGTCGACCTCTAGCTAGAGCTTGGCGTAATCATGGTCATAGCTGTTTCCTGTGTGAAATTGTTATCCG
CTCACAATTCCACACAACATACGAGCCGGAAGCATAAAGTGTAAAGCCTGGGGTGCCTAATGAGTGAGCT
AACTCACATTAATTGCGTTGCGCTCACTGCCCGCTTTCCAGTCGGGAAACCTGTCGTGCCAGCTGCATTA
ATGAATCGGCCAACGCGCGGGGAGAGGCGGTTTGCGTATTGGGCGCTCTTCCGCTTCCTCGCTCACTGAC
TCGCTGCGCTCGGTCGTTCGGCTGCGGCGAGCGGTATCAGCTCACTCAAAGGCGGTAATACGGTTATCCA
CAGAATCAGGGGATAACGCAGGAAAGAACATGTGAGCAAAAGGCCAGCAAAAGGCCAGGAACCGTAAAAA
GGCCGCGTTGCTGGCGTTTTTCCATAGGCTCCGCCCCCCTGACGAGCATCACAAAAATCGACGCTCAAGT
CAGAGGTGGCGAAACCCGACAGGACTATAAAGATACCAGGCGTTTCCCCCTGGAAGCTCCCTCGTGCGCT
CTCCTGTTCCGACCCTGCCGCTTACCGGATACCTGTCCGCCTTTCTCCCTTCGGGAAGCGTGGCGCTTTC
TCATAGCTCACGCTGTAGGTATCTCAGTTCGGTGTAGGTCGTTCGCTCCAAGCTGGGCTGTGTGCACGAA
CCCCCCGTTCAGCCCGACCGCTGCGCCTTATCCGGTAACTATCGTCTTGAGTCCAACCCGGTAAGACACG
ACTTATCGCCACTGGCAGCAGCCACTGGTAACAGGATTAGCAGAGCGAGGTATGTAGGCGGTGCTACAGA
GTTCTTGAAGTGGTGGCCTAACTACGGCTACACTAGAAGAACAGTATTTGGTATCTGCGCTCTGCTGAAG
CCAGTTACCTTCGGAAAAAGAGTTGGTAGCTCTTGATCCGGCAAACAAACCACCGCTGGTAGCGGTGGTT
TTTTTGTTTGCAAGCAGCAGATTACGCGCAGAAAAAAAGGATCTCAAGAAGATCCTTTGATCTTTTCTAC
GGGGTCTGACGCTCAGTGGAACGAAAACTCACGTTAAGGGATTTTGGTCATGAGATTATCAAAAAGGATC
TTCACCTAGATCCTTTTAAATTAAAAATGAAGTTTTAAATCAATCTAAAGTATATATGAGTAAACTTGGT
CTGACAGTTACCAATGCTTAATCAGTGAGGCACCTATCTCAGCGATCTGTCTATTTCGTTCATCCATAGT
TGCCTGACTCCCCGTCGTGTAGATAACTACGATACGGGAGGGCTTACCATCTGGCCCCAGTGCTGCAATG
ATACCGCGAGACCCACGCTCACCGGCTCCAGATTTATCAGCAATAAACCAGCCAGCCGGAAGGGCCGAGC
GCAGAAGTGGTCCTGCAACTTTATCCGCCTCCATCCAGTCTATTAATTGTTGCCGGGAAGCTAGAGTAAG
TAGTTCGCCAGTTAATAGTTTGCGCAACGTTGTTGCCATTGCTACAGGCATCGTGGTGTCACGCTCGTCG
TTTGGTATGGCTTCATTCAGCTCCGGTTCCCAACGATCAAGGCGAGTTACATGATCCCCCATGTTGTGCA
AAAAAGCGGTTAGCTCCTTCGGTCCTCCGATCGTTGTCAGAAGTAAGTTGGCCGCAGTGTTATCACTCAT
GGTTATGGCAGCACTGCATAATTCTCTTACTGTCATGCCATCCGTAAGATGCTTTTCTGTGACTGGTGAG
TACTCAACCAAGTCATTCTGAGAATAGTGTATGCGGCGACCGAGTTGCTCTTGCCCGGCGTCAATACGGG
ATAATACCGCGCCACATAGCAGAACTTTAAAAGTGCTCATCATTGGAAAACGTTCTTCGGGGCGAAAACT
CTCAAGGATCTTACCGCTGTTGAGATCCAGTTCGATGTAACCCACTCGTGCACCCAACTGATCTTCAGCA
TCTTTTACTTTCACCAGCGTTTCTGGGTGAGCAAAAACAGGAAGGCAAAATGCCGCAAAAAAGGGAATAA
GGGCGACACGGAAATGTTGAATACTCATACTCTTCCTTTTTCAATATTATTGAAGCATTTATCAGGGTTA
TTGTCTCATGAGCGGATACATATTTGAATGTATTTAGAAAAATAAACAAATAGGGGTTCCGCGCACATTT
CCCCGAAAAGTGCCACCTGACGTC
Features (pLannotate 1.2.2; 20 found; start..end, strand, type, name):
     28..80      -  misc_feature   bom (fragment): basis of mobility region from pBR322
    235..614     +  enhancer       CMV enhancer: human cytomegalovirus immediate early enhancer
    615..818     +  promoter       CMV promoter: human cytomegalovirus (CMV) immediate early promoter
    814..847     +  LTR            5' LTR (truncated) (fragment): truncated 5' long terminal repeat (LTR) from HIV-1
    863..881     +  promoter       T7 promoter: promoter for bacteriophage T7 RNA polymerase
    966..1460    +  CDS            DSTN: DEST_HUMAN - Also known as ACTDP, DSN. Experimental evidence at protein level: Swiss-Prot protein existence level 1. Actin-depolymerizing protein. Severs actin filaments (F- actin) and binds to actin monomers (G-actin). Acts in a pH-independent manner. From Homo sapiens (Human).
   1509..1733    +  polyA_signal   bGH poly(A) signal: bovine growth hormone polyadenylation signal
   1737..1758    +  promoter       SV40 promoter (fragment): SV40 enhancer and early promoter
   1779..2207    +  rep_origin     f1 ori (sequence partly withheld): f1 bacteriophage origin of replication; arrow indicates direction of (+) strand synthesis
   2221..2550    +  promoter       SV40 promoter: SV40 enhancer and early promoter
   2617..3408    +  CDS            neo: KKA2_KLEPN - Also known as kan, nptII. Experimental evidence at protein level: Swiss-Prot protein existence level 1. Resistance to kanamycin, neomycin, paromomycin, ribostamycin, butirosin and gentamicin B. From Klebsiella pneumoniae.
   3432..3590    +  CDS            ble (fragment): BLE_KLEPN - Experimental evidence at protein level: Swiss-Prot protein existence level 1. Binding protein with a strong affinity to the bleomycin family of antibiotics. Binds to CL990; an antimitotic-antibiotic compound. From Klebsiella pneumoniae.
   3585..3706    +  polyA_signal   SV40 poly(A) signal: SV40 polyadenylation signal
   3779..3795    -  protein_bind   lac operator: The lac repressor binds to the lac operator to inhibit transcription in E. coli. This inhibition can be relieved by adding lactose or isopropyl-β-D-thiogalactopyranoside (IPTG). lac repressor encoded by lacI
   3803..3833    -  promoter       lac promoter: promoter for the E. coli lac operon
   3848..3869    -  protein_bind   CAP binding site: CAP binding activates transcription in the presence of cAMP. E. coli catabolite activator protein
   3882..3974    -  CDS            lacI (fragment): lac repressor; lacI; The lac repressor binds to the lac operator to inhibit transcription in E. coli. This inhibition can be relieved by adding lactose or isopropyl-β-D-thiogalactopyranoside (IPTG).
   4157..4745    -  rep_origin     ori: high-copy-number ColE1/pMB1/pBR322/pUC origin of replication
   4916..5776    -  CDS            AmpR: β-lactamase; bla; confers resistance to ampicillin, carbenicillin, and related antibiotics
   5777..5881    -  promoter       AmpR promoter: bla
