[The description below was written by a language model from this plasmid's Addgene catalogue record and pLannotate feature annotations shown in this document.]
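Description:
huADF S3A is a mammalian expression plasmid built on the pcDNA3.1 backbone that carries the human actin depolymerizing factor (ADF, also called destrin; gene DSTN) with a serine-to-alanine substitution at position 3. The sequenced plasmid is about 5.9 kb. It is propagated in E. coli through a high-copy ColE1/pUC-type origin with ampicillin selection from the β-lactamase gene and its native promoter. An f1 phage origin is also present, which allows single-stranded DNA production. For stable selection in mammalian cells, an SV40 enhancer/early promoter drives the neomycin phosphotransferase gene, terminated by an SV40 polyadenylation signal, conferring G418 resistance. The annotation also lists short fragments (bom, lac promoter/operator, lacI, ble, a small HIV-1 LTR match). These appear to be backbone remnants or software matches rather than functional parts of the design.

The ADF coding sequence sits downstream of the human cytomegalovirus immediate-early enhancer and promoter and is followed by the bovine growth hormone polyadenylation signal, giving strong constitutive expression in transfected mammalian cells. A T7 promoter lies between the CMV promoter and the insert and can serve for in vitro transcription or as a sequencing primer site. No epitope tag or fluorescent reporter is annotated, so the protein appears to be expressed untagged. ADF severs actin filaments and binds actin monomers. The associated publication title concerns identification of the regulatory phosphorylation site, and the alanine substitution is consistent with removing that site. The record accordingly describes the mutant as constitutively active. The plasmid is suited to studying the effects of unregulated ADF activity on actin dynamics in cultured cells. The restriction sites used for cloning are not specified.
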