Addgene plasmid #245943: huADF S3A
Purpose: Expressing a constitutively active human ADF
Depositing lab: James Bamburg. Depositing organization: Colorado State University, Fort Collins. Publication: Reactivation of phosphorylated actin depolymerizing factor and identification of the regulatory site. Agnew BJ, Minamide LS, Bamburg JR. J Biol Chem. 1995 Jul 21;270(29):17582-7. doi: 10.1074/jbc.270.29.17582. PubMed 7615564.
Backbone
  Vector backbone: pcDNA3.1
  Backbone manufacturer: Unknown
  Backbone size w/o insert (bp): 5428
  Vector type: Mammalian Expression
  Selectable markers: Neomycin (select with G418)
Growth in bacteria
  Bacterial resistance: Ampicillin, 100 μg/mL
  Growth temperature: 37°C
  Growth strain: DH5alpha
  Copy number: High Copy
Gene/Insert
  Gene/Insert name: actin depolymerizing factor (ADF) (alt name: destrin)
  Species: H. sapiens (human)
  Mutation: S3A
  Entrez Gene: DSTN (a.k.a. ACTDP, ADF, HEL32, bA462D18.2)
  Promoter: CMV
  Cloning method: Restriction Enzyme; 5′ cloning site Unspecified (unknown if destroyed)
Terms and licenses: Academic/Nonprofit Terms; Industry Terms: Not Available to Industry
How to cite: huADF S3A was a gift from James Bamburg (Addgene plasmid # 245943 ; http://n2t.net/addgene:245943 ; RRID:Addgene_245943)
